>Addgene plasmid #72297 | pRK5-HA-FLCN (C terminus) | depositor partial sequence | sequence record 132262 | insert
ATGCGGAAGCTGCCAGTCTTCAAGTCCCTCCGGCACATGAGGCAGGTCCTGGGTGCCCCTTCTTTCCGCA
TGCTGGCCTGGCACGTTCTCATGGGGAACCAGGTGATCTGGAAAAGCAGAGACGTGGACCTCGTCCAGTC
AGCTTTTGAAGTACTTCGGACCATGCTTCCCGTGGGCTGCGTCCGCATCATCCCATACAGCAGCCAGTAC
GAGGAGGCCTATCGGTGCAACTTCCTGGGGCTCAGCCCGCACGTGCAGATCCCCCCCCACGTGCTCTCCT
CAGAGTTTGCTGTCATCGTGGAGGTCCACGCAGCCGCACGTTCCACCCTCCACCCTGTGGGGTGTGAGGA
TGACCAGTCTCTCAGCAAGTACGAGTTTGTGGTGACCAGTGGGAGCCCTGTAGCTGCAGACCGAGTGGGC
CCCACCATCCTGAATAAGATTGAAGCGGCTCTGACCAACCAGAACCTGTCTGTGGATGTGGTGGACCAGT
GCCTCGTCTGCCTCAAGGAGGAGTGGATGAACAAAGTGAAGGTGCTTTTTAAGTTCACCAAGGTGGACAG
TCGACCCAAAGAGGACACACAGAAGCTGCTGAGCATCCTGGGTGCGTCCGAGGAGGACAATGTCAAGCTG
CTGAAGTTCTGGATGACTGGCCTGAGCAAGACCTACAAGTCACACCTCATGTCCTGA
