>Addgene plasmid #72297 | pRK5-HA-FLCN (C terminus) | addgene partial sequence | sequence record 134796 | SP6 5'-ATTTAGGTGACACTATAG-3'
TTCACCAAGGCCATTCGCGCCACCATGGGCTACCCCTATGATGTGCCTGACTACGCAGATCTCAATGGTG
GTGGTGGTGGGTCGACGATGCGGAAGCTGCCAGTCTTCAAGTCCCTCCGGCACATGAGGCAAGTCCTGGG
TGCCCCTTCTTTCCGCATGCTGGCCTGGCACGTTCTCATGGGGAACCAGGTGATCTGGAAAAGCA
