>Addgene plasmid #72297 | pRK5-HA-FLCN (C terminus) | addgene partial sequence | sequence record 134797 | SV40pA-R 5'-GAAATTTGTGATGCTATTGC-3'
CCTTTGAGGTGTGACTTGTAGGTCTTGCTCAGGCCAGTCATCCAGAACTTCAGCAGCTTGACATTGTCCT
CCTCGGACGCACCCAGGATGCTCAGCAGCTTCTGTGTGTCCTCTTTGGGGCGACTGTCCACCTTGGTGAA
CTTAAAAAGCACCTTCACTTTGTTCATCCACTCCTCCTTGAGGCAGACGAGGCACTGGTCCACCACATCC
ACAGACAGGTTCTGGTTGGTCAGAGCCGCTTCAATCTTATTCAGGATGGTGGGGCCCACTCGGTCTGCAG
CTACAGGGCTCCCACTGGTCACCACAAACTCGTACTTGCTGAGAGACTGGTCATCCTCACACCCCACAGG
GTGGAGGGTGGAACGTGCG
