[The description below was written by a language model from this plasmid's Addgene catalogue record.]
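Description:
pRK5-HA-FLCN (C terminus) is a mammalian expression plasmid built on the pRK5 backbone and intended for overexpressing a truncated form of human folliculin (FLCN, also known as BHD or DENND8B). It is propagated in E. coli under ampicillin selection. The record lists the copy number as unknown, and it includes no feature table, so the origin of replication, the polyadenylation signal and other backbone elements are not documented here.

The insert encodes only the C-terminal portion of FLCN. The boundaries of the fragment follow a definition from an earlier published study, but the record does not give residue coordinates. The fragment was cloned by restriction digestion between SalI and NotI sites, and it is not known whether those sites survived cloning. Transcription is driven by the CMV promoter, a strong constitutive promoter commonly used for high-level transient expression in transfected mammalian cells. An HA epitope tag supplied by the backbone is fused to the N terminus of the fragment, so the protein can be detected by immunoblotting or immunofluorescence and recovered by anti-HA immunoprecipitation.

The plasmid comes from work that identified folliculin as a GTPase-activating protein for the RagC/D GTPases, which relay amino acid availability to mTORC1. The stated purpose is simply overexpression. A tagged, domain-restricted construct like this one is well suited to mapping which region of FLCN mediates protein interactions or functional activity in that pathway, typically alongside full-length or other truncated versions, although the record does not describe specific experiments.
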