Addgene plasmid #72297: pRK5-HA-FLCN (C terminus)
Purpose: overexpression
Depositing lab: David Sabatini. Depositing organization: Whitehead Institute for Biomedical Research. Publication: The folliculin tumor suppressor is a GAP for the RagC/D GTPases that signal amino acid levels to mTORC1. Tsun ZY, Bar-Peled L, Chantranupong L, Zoncu R, Wang T, Kim C, Spooner E, Sabatini DM. Mol Cell. 2013 Nov 21;52(4):495-505. doi: 10.1016/j.molcel.2013.09.016. Epub 2013 Oct 3. PubMed 24095279.
Backbone
  Vector backbone: pRK5
  Vector type: Mammalian Expression
Growth in bacteria
  Bacterial resistance: Ampicillin, 100 μg/mL
  Growth temperature: 37°C
  Growth strain: DH5alpha
  Copy number: Unknown
Gene/Insert
  Gene/Insert name: FLCN C-terminus
  Species: H. sapiens (human)
  Mutation: Contains only C terminus of FLCN as defined in PMID: 22977732
  Entrez Gene: FLCN (a.k.a. BHD, DENND8B, FLCL)
  Promoter: CMV
  Tag / fusion protein: HA (N terminal on backbone)
  Cloning method: Restriction Enzyme; 5′ cloning site Sal1 (unknown if destroyed); 3′ cloning site Not1 (unknown if destroyed)
  Sequencing primers: 5′ ATT TAG GTG ACA CTA TAG; 3′ TGT AAC CAT TAT AAG CTG
Terms and licenses: Academic/Nonprofit Terms; Industry Terms: Not Available to Industry
Depositor comments: Contains only C terminus of FLCN as defined in PMID: 22977732
How to cite: pRK5-HA-FLCN (C terminus) was a gift from David Sabatini (Addgene plasmid # 72297 ; http://n2t.net/addgene:72297 ; RRID:Addgene_72297)
